Addgene plasmid #136966: pGGB_RT_Venus_li
Purpose: Goldengate/Greengate N-tag module, containing Venus fused to a flexible linker
Depositing lab: Klaus Theres. Depositing organization: Max Planck Institute for Plant Breeding Research.
Backbone
  Vector backbone: pUC19
  Vector type: Bacterial Expression
Growth in bacteria
  Bacterial resistance: Ampicillin, 100 μg/mL
  Growth temperature: 37°C
  Growth strain: DH5alpha
  Copy number: High Copy
Gene/Insert
  Gene/Insert name: Venus
  Species: Synthetic
  Cloning method: Restriction Enzyme; 5′ cloning site unknown (unknown if destroyed); 3′ cloning site unknown (unknown if destroyed)
Terms and licenses: Academic/Nonprofit Terms; Industry Terms: Not Available to Industry
Depositor comments: For use in the Greengate system (DOI: 10.1371/journal.pone.0083043, Addgene: Kit # 1000000036) or similar Goldengate-based systems. This plasmid carries a Greengate N-tag module, containing Venus fused to a flexible linker described here DOI: 10.1073/pnas.1406446111.
How to cite: pGGB_RT_Venus_li was a gift from Klaus Theres (Addgene plasmid # 136966 ; http://n2t.net/addgene:136966 ; RRID:Addgene_136966)
