[The description below was written by a language model from this plasmid's Addgene catalogue record and pLannotate feature annotations shown in this document.]
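Description:
pGGB_RT_Venus_li is a small (about 3.5 kb) entry-module plasmid for the GreenGate system and similar Golden Gate-based modular cloning schemes, built on a pUC19 backbone. It is propagated in E. coli as a high-copy plasmid through the ColE1/pUC-type origin and selected with ampicillin via the bla (β-lactamase) gene and its native promoter. Although catalogued as a bacterial expression vector, its stated role is that of a parts donor rather than a vehicle for producing protein in bacteria.

The payload is an N-terminal tag module ("B" position in GreenGate nomenclature) consisting of the coding sequence of Venus, a rapidly maturing yellow fluorescent protein derived from Aequorea victoria GFP, fused to a flexible linker. The feature table annotates the Venus CDS but not the linker, which presumably lies just downstream of it in the unannotated stretch. The module sits within the remnants of the pUC lac region (CAP site, lac promoter and operator, and a lacZα fragment) and is flanked by SP6 and T7 promoters, which also offer convenient sites for sequencing primers. The type IIS restriction sites and overhangs that release the module are not annotated, and the record lists the cloning sites as unknown. Short fragments of lacI, bom and rop are backbone leftovers with no evident function.

In use, the module is combined in a one-pot Golden Gate reaction with promoter, coding sequence, C-tag, terminator and resistance modules into a plant transformation destination vector. This yields a protein of interest carrying an N-terminal Venus tag, separated by the linker, for localisation or expression studies in plants.
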