Features (pLannotate 1.2.2; 13 found; start..end, strand, type, name):
     96..200     +  promoter       AmpR promoter: bla
    201..1061    +  CDS            AmpR: β-lactamase; bla; confers resistance to ampicillin, carbenicillin, and related antibiotics
   1232..1820    +  rep_origin     ori: high-copy-number ColE1/pMB1/pBR322/pUC origin of replication
   2003..2095    +  CDS            lacI (fragment): lac repressor; lacI; The lac repressor binds to the lac operator to inhibit transcription in E. coli. This inhibition can be relieved by adding lactose or isopropyl-β-D-thiogalactopyranoside (IPTG).
   2108..2129    +  protein_bind   CAP binding site: CAP binding activates transcription in the presence of cAMP. E. coli catabolite activator protein
   2144..2174    +  promoter       lac promoter: promoter for the E. coli lac operon
   2182..2198    +  protein_bind   lac operator: The lac repressor binds to the lac operator to inhibit transcription in E. coli. This inhibition can be relieved by adding lactose or isopropyl-β-D-thiogalactopyranoside (IPTG). lac repressor encoded by lacI
   2212..2230    +  promoter       SP6 promoter: promoter for bacteriophage SP6 RNA polymerase
   2252..2968    +  CDS            Venus: Venus is a basic (constitutively fluorescent) yellow fluorescent protein published in 2002, derived from Aequorea victoria. It is reported to be a rapidly-maturing weak dimer with moderate acid sensitivity.
   3089..3107    -  promoter       T7 promoter: promoter for bacteriophage T7 RNA polymerase
   3109..3261    +  CDS            lacZα (fragment): LacZα fragment of β-galactosidase; lacZ fragment
   3267..3366    -  misc_feature   bom (fragment): basis of mobility region from pBR322
   3468..1       -  CDS            rop (fragment) (across the origin): Rop protein, which maintains plasmids at low copy number; rop
>Addgene plasmid #136966 | pGGB_RT_Venus_li | addgene full sequence | sequence record 269102 | Addgene NGS Result
GACGAAAGGGCCTCGTGATACGCCTATTTTTATAGGTTAATGTCATGATAATAATGGTTTCTTAGACGTC
AGGTGGCACTTTTCGGGGAAATGTGCGCGGAACCCCTATTTGTTTATTTTTCTAAATACATTCAAATATG
TATCCGCTCATGAGACAATAACCCTGATAAATGCTTCAATAATATTGAAAAAGGAAGAGTATGAGTATTC
AACATTTCCGTGTCGCCCTTATTCCCTTTTTTGCGGCATTTTGCCTTCCTGTTTTTGCTCACCCAGAAAC
GCTGGTGAAAGTAAAAGATGCTGAAGATCAGTTGGGTGCACGAGTGGGTTACATCGAACTGGATCTCAAC
AGCGGTAAGATCCTTGAGAGTTTTCGCCCCGAAGAACGTTTTCCAATGATGAGCACTTTTAAAGTTCTGC
TATGTGGCGCGGTATTATCCCGTATTGACGCCGGGCAAGAGCAACTCGGTCGCCGCATACACTATTCTCA
GAATGACTTGGTTGAGTACTCACCAGTCACAGAAAAGCATCTTACGGATGGCATGACAGTAAGAGAATTA
TGCAGTGCTGCCATAACCATGAGTGATAACACTGCGGCCAACTTACTTCTGACAACGATCGGAGGACCGA
AGGAGCTAACCGCTTTTTTGCACAACATGGGGGATCATGTAACTCGCCTTGATCGTTGGGAACCGGAGCT
GAATGAAGCCATACCAAACGACGAGCGTGACACCACGATGCCTGTAGCAATGGCAACAACGTTGCGCAAA
CTATTAACTGGCGAACTACTTACTCTAGCTTCCCGGCAACAATTAATAGACTGGATGGAGGCGGATAAAG
TTGCAGGACCACTTCTGCGCTCGGCCCTTCCGGCTGGCTGGTTTATTGCTGATAAATCTGGAGCCGGTGA
GCGTGGCTCTCGAGGTATCATTGCAGCACTGGGGCCAGATGGTAAGCCCTCCCGTATCGTAGTTATCTAC
ACGACGGGGAGTCAGGCAACTATGGATGAACGAAATAGACAGATCGCTGAGATAGGTGCCTCACTGATTA
AGCATTGGTAACTGTCAGACCAAGTTTACTCATATATACTTTAGATTGATTTAAAACTTCATTTTTAATT
TAAAAGGATCTAGGTGAAGATCCTTTTTGATAATCTCATGACCAAAATCCCTTAACGTGAGTTTTCGTTC
CACTGAGCGTCAGACCCCGTAGAAAAGATCAAAGGATCTTCTTGAGATCCTTTTTTTCTGCGCGTAATCT
GCTGCTTGCAAACAAAAAAACCACCGCTACCAGCGGTGGTTTGTTTGCCGGATCAAGAGCTACCAACTCT
TTTTCCGAAGGTAACTGGCTTCAGCAGAGCGCAGATACCAAATACTGTTCTTCTAGTGTAGCCGTAGTTA
GGCCACCACTTCAAGAACTCTGTAGCACCGCCTACATACCTCGCTCTGCTAATCCTGTTACCAGTGGCTG
CTGCCAGTGGCGATAAGTCGTGTCTTACCGGGTTGGACTCAAGACGATAGTTACCGGATAAGGCGCAGCG
GTCGGGCTGAACGGGGGGTTCGTGCACACAGCCCAGCTTGGAGCGAACGACCTACACCGAACTGAGATAC
CTACAGCGTGAGCTATGAGAAAGCGCCACGCTTCCCGAAGGGAGAAAGGCGGACAGGTATCCGGTAAGCG
GCAGGGTCGGAACAGGAGAGCGCACGAGGGAGCTTCCAGGGGGAAACGCCTGGTATCTTTATAGTCCTGT
CGGGTTTCGCCACCTCTGACTTGAGCGTCGATTTTTGTGATGCTCGTCAGGGGGGCGGAGCCTATGGAAA
AACGCCAGCAACGCGGCCTTTTTACGGTTCCTGGCCTTTTGCTGGCCTTTTGCTCACATGTTCTTTCCTG
CGTTATCCCCTGATTCTGTGGATAACCGTATTACCGCCTTTGAGTGAGCTGATACCGCTCGCCGCAGCCG
AACGACCGAGCGCAGCGAGTCAGTGAGCGAGGAAGCGGAAGAGCGCCCAATACGCAAACCGCCTCTCCCC
GCGCGTTGGCCGATTCATTAATGCAGCTGGCACGACAGGTTTCCCGACTGGAAAGCGGGCAGTGAGCGCA
ACGCAATTAATGTGAGTTAGCTCACTCATTAGGCACCCCAGGCTTTACACTTTATGCTTCCGGCTCGTAT
GTTGTGTGGAATTGTGAGCGGATAACAATTTCACACGAGCTATTTAGGTGACACTATAGAAGTGAAGCTT
GGTCTCAAACAATGGTGAGCAAGGGCGAGGAGCTGTTCACCGGGGTGGTGCCCATCCTGGTCGAGCTGGA
CGGCGACGTAAACGGCCACAAGTTCAGCGTGTCCGGCGAGGGCGAGGGCGATGCCACCTACGGCAAGCTG
ACCCTGAAGCTGATCTGCACCACCGGCAAGCTGCCCGTGCCCTGGCCCACCCTCGTGACCACCCTGGGCT
ACGGCCTGCAGTGCTTCGCCCGCTACCCCGACCACATGAAGCAGCACGACTTCTTCAAGTCCGCCATGCC
CGAAGGCTACGTCCAGGAGCGCACCATCTTCTTCAAGGACGACGGCAACTACAAGACCCGCGCCGAGGTG
AAGTTCGAGGGCGACACCCTGGTGAACCGCATCGAGCTGAAGGGCATCGACTTCAAGGAGGACGGCAACA
TCCTGGGGCACAAGCTGGAGTACAACTACAACAGCCACAACGTCTATATCACCGCCGACAAGCAGAAGAA
CGGCATCAAGGCCAACTTCAAGATCCGCCACAACATCGAGGACGGCGGCGTGCAGCTCGCCGACCACTAC
CAGCAGAACACCCCCATCGGCGACGGCCCCGTGCTGCTGCCCGACAACCACTACCTGAGCTACCAGTCCG
CCCTGAGCAAAGACCCCAACGAGAAGCGCGATCACATGGTCCTGCTGGAGTTCGTGACCGCCGCCGGGAT
CACTCTCGGCATGGACGAGCTGTACAAGGCAGCGGCCGCTTCAGGGAGTGGTTCCGGAAGCGGCTCTGGA
TCGGGCTCAGGGAGTGGTTCCGGCAGCGGCTCTGGATCGGCTGCCGCAGCAATTGCTGGCTTGAGACCGA
ATTCTCGCCCTATAGTGAGTCGTATTACCTGGCCGTCGTTTTACAACGTCGTGACTGGGAAAACCCTGGC
GTTACCCAACTTAATCGCCTTGCAGCACATCCCCCTTTCGCCAGCTGGCGTAATAGCGAAGAGGCCCGCA
CCGATCGCCCTTCCCAACAGTTGCGCAGCCTGAATGGCGAATGGCGCCTGATGCGGTATTTTCTCCTTAC
GCATCTGTGCGGTATTTCACACCGCATATGGTGCACTCTCAGTACAATCTGCTCTGATGCCGCATAGTTA
AGCCAGCCCCGACACCCGCCAACACCCGCTGACGCGCCCTGACGGGCTTGTCTGCTCCCGGCATCCGCTT
ACAGACAAGCTGTGACCGTCTCCGGGAGCTGCATGTGTCAGAGGTTTTCACCGTCATCACCGAAACGCGC
GA
